Addgene plasmid #147485: pLNHA-C1-HsNot2_2-429_S
Purpose: Mammalian Expression of HsNot2_2-429
Depositing lab: Elisa Izaurralde. Depositing organization: Max Planck Institute for Developmental Biology. Publication: Structure and assembly of the NOT module of the human CCR4-NOT complex. Boland A, Chen Y, Raisch T, Jonas S, Kuzuoglu-Ozturk D, Wohlbold L, Weichenrieder O, Izaurralde E. Nat Struct Mol Biol. 2013 Nov;20(11):1289-97. doi: 10.1038/nsmb.2681. Epub 2013 Oct 13. PubMed 24121232.
Backbone
  Vector backbone: Unknown
  Vector type: Mammalian Expression
Growth in bacteria
  Bacterial resistance: Kanamycin, 50 μg/mL
  Growth temperature: 37°C
  Growth strain: DH5alpha
  Copy number: High Copy
Gene/Insert
  Gene/Insert name: HsNot2_2-429 (alt name: CNOT2)
  Species: H. sapiens (human)
  Entrez Gene: CNOT2 (a.k.a. CDC36, HSPC131, IDNADFS, NOT2, NOT2H)
  Cloning method: Unknown
Terms and licenses: Academic/Nonprofit Terms; Industry Terms: Not Available to Industry
Depositor comments: ORF extracted from NCBI: NM_014515.5. Plasmids from this collection were made available to the research community and donated after the lab closed. Please note that the sequence provided by the depositing laboratory may be theoretical/predicted or based on Sanger sequencing results. There may be discrepancies between sequencing results obtained by Addgene and the depositor sequence. If an Addgene verified sequence is not available, please contact before placing your order to request that our lab fully sequence the plasmid.
How to cite: pLNHA-C1-HsNot2_2-429_S was a gift from Elisa Izaurralde (Addgene plasmid # 147485 ; http://n2t.net/addgene:147485 ; RRID:Addgene_147485)
