[The description below was written by a language model from this plasmid's Addgene catalogue record and pLannotate feature annotations shown in this document.]
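Description:
pLNHA-C1-HsNot2_2-429_S is a 5,445-nt mammalian expression plasmid encoding a fragment of human CNOT2 (NOT2), residues 2–429, fused at its N-terminus to a lambda N peptide and an HA epitope. The catalogue lists the backbone as unknown. The annotated layout (CMV enhancer/promoter, an N-terminal tag followed by a multiple cloning site, SV40 poly(A) signal, f1 ori, and an SV40-driven NeoR/KanR cassette) is typical of a "C1"-style vector in which the tag precedes the insert. It is propagated in E. coli from a high-copy ColE1/pUC-type origin under kanamycin selection. The aminoglycoside phosphotransferase gene is preceded by both a bacterial (bla) promoter and the SV40 early promoter and is terminated by the HSV TK poly(A) signal, so it could also confer G418 resistance in mammalian cells.

The CMV immediate-early enhancer and promoter drive the expression cassette, with a short T7 promoter just downstream. The open reading frame begins with a fragment of the bacteriophage lambda N protein, followed by an HA tag sequence (annotated as a partial match to 3xHA) and then the CNOT2 coding region, which the depositor states was taken from the NCBI reference mRNA. The lambda N peptide is commonly used to tether a fusion protein to reporter transcripts carrying BoxB hairpins, although the record states the purpose only as mammalian expression of the fragment. CNOT2 is a component of the CCR4-NOT deadenylase complex, and the plasmid comes from a study of the structure and assembly of that complex's NOT module. Small annotated fragments (HIV-1 LTR, SV40 large T antigen, ble, bGH poly(A)) appear to be partial matches to backbone sequence rather than functional elements. The depositor sequence may be theoretical or predicted.
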