Features (pLannotate 1.2.2; 19 found; start..end, strand, type, name):
     61..364     +  enhancer       CMV enhancer: human cytomegalovirus immediate early enhancer
    365..568     +  promoter       CMV promoter: human cytomegalovirus (CMV) immediate early promoter
    564..597     +  LTR            5' LTR (truncated) (fragment): truncated 5' long terminal repeat (LTR) from HIV-1
    613..631     +  promoter       T7 promoter: promoter for bacteriophage T7 RNA polymerase
    665..730     +  CDS            N (fragment): REGN_LAMBD - Experimental evidence at protein level: Swiss-Prot protein existence level 1. Plays a role as a transcriptional antitermination factor that allows the virus to initiate its lytic phase. Activates expression of the delayed viral early genes by modifying host RNA polymerase (RNAP) into a form that is resistant to termination signals. This antitermination function requires the host NusA protein which serves to stabilize the interaction between antitermination protein N and host RNA polymerase. From Escherichia phage lambda (Bacteriophage lambda).
    755..781     +  CDS            3xHA (fragment): three tandem HA epitope tags
    787..805     +  misc_feature   MCS (fragment): multiple cloning site
    806..2089    +  CDS            CNOT2 (fragment): CNOT2_HUMAN - Also known as CDC36, NOT2. Experimental evidence at protein level: Swiss-Prot protein existence level 1. Component of the CCR4-NOT complex which is one of the major cellular mRNA deadenylases and is linked to various cellular processes including bulk mRNA degradation, miRNA-mediated repression, translational repression during translational initiation and general transcription regulation. Additional complex functions may be a consequence of its influence on mRNA expression. Required for the CCR4- NOT complex structural integrity. Can repress transcription and may link the CCR4-NOT
   2092..2114    +  misc_feature   MCS (fragment): multiple cloning site
   2126..2210    +  CDS            large T antigen (fragment): large T antigen from SV40 (simian virus 40)
   2233..2354    +  polyA_signal   SV40 poly(A) signal: SV40 polyadenylation signal
   2388..2816    -  rep_origin     f1 ori (sequence partly withheld): f1 bacteriophage origin of replication; arrow indicates direction of (+) strand synthesis
   2843..2947    +  promoter       AmpR promoter: bla
   2949..3306    +  promoter       SV40 promoter: SV40 enhancer and early promoter
   3341..4135    +  CDS            NeoR/KanR: aminoglycoside phosphotransferase from Tn5; aph(3')-II (or nptII); confers resistance to neomycin, kanamycin, and G418 (Geneticin®)
   4156..4308    +  CDS            ble (fragment): BLE_KLEPN - Experimental evidence at protein level: Swiss-Prot protein existence level 1. Binding protein with a strong affinity to the bleomycin family of antibiotics. Binds to CL990; an antimitotic-antibiotic compound. From Klebsiella pneumoniae.
   4367..4414    +  polyA_signal   HSV TK poly(A) signal: herpes simplex virus thymidine kinase polyadenylation signal (Cole and Stacy, 1985)
   4505..4521    -  polyA_signal   bGH poly(A) signal (fragment): bovine growth hormone polyadenylation signal
   4743..5331    +  rep_origin     ori: high-copy-number ColE1/pMB1/pBR322/pUC origin of replication
>Addgene plasmid #147485 | pLNHA-C1-HsNot2_2-429_S | depositor full sequence | sequence record 289932 | Full Sequence
TAGTTATTAATAGTAATCAATTACGGGGTCATTAGTTCATAGCCCATATATGGAGTTCCGCGTTACATAA
CTTACGGTAAATGGCCCGCCTGGCTGACCGCCCAACGACCCCCGCCCATTGACGTCAATAATGACGTATG
TTCCCATAGTAACGCCAATAGGGACTTTCCATTGACGTCAATGGGTGGAGTATTTACGGTAAACTGCCCA
CTTGGCAGTACATCAAGTGTATCATATGCCAAGTACGCCCCCTATTGACGTCAATGACGGTAAATGGCCC
GCCTGGCATTATGCCCAGTACATGACCTTATGGGACTTTCCTACTTGGCAGTACATCTACGTATTAGTCA
TCGCTATTACCATGGTGATGCGGTTTTGGCAGTACATCAATGGGCGTGGATAGCGGTTTGACTCACGGGG
ATTTCCAAGTCTCCACCCCATTGACGTCAATGGGAGTTTGTTTTGGCACCAAAATCAACGGGACTTTCCA
AAATGTCGTAACAACTCCGCCCCATTGACGCAAATGGGCGGTAGGCGTGTACGGTGGGAGGTCTATATAA
GCAGAGCTCTCTGGCTAACTAGAGAACCCACTGCTTACTGGCTTATCGAAATTAATACGACTCACTATAG
GGAGACCCAAGCTCTAGCGCTACCGGTCGCCACCATGGACGCACAAACACGACGACGTGAGCGTCGCGCT
GAGAAACAAGCTCAATGGAAAGCTGCAAACGGTGGATCTCCTCCACATATGGCTTACCCATACGATGTTC
CAGATTACGCTCCTCCATCTCGAGCTCAAGCTTCGGTGAGGACTGATGGACATACATTATCTGAGAAAAG
AAACTACCAGGTGACAAACAGCATGTTTGGTGCTTCAAGAAAGAAGTTTGTAGAGGGGGTCGACAGTGAC
TACCATGACGAAAACATGTACTACAGCCAGTCTTCTATGTTTCCACATCGGTCAGAAAAAGATATGCTGG
CATCACCATCTACATCAGGTCAGCTGTCTCAGTTTGGGGCAAGTTTATACGGGCAACAAAGTGCACTAGG
CCTTCCAATGAGGGGGATGAGCAACAATACCCCTCAGTTAAATCGCAGCTTATCACAAGGCACTCAGTTA
CCGAGCCACGTCACGCCAACAACAGGGGTACCAACAATGTCACTTCACACGCCTCCATCTCCAAGCAGGG
GTATTTTGCCTATGAATCCTAGGAATATGATGAACCACTCCCAGGTTGGTCAGGGCATTGGAATTCCTAG
CAGGACAAATAGCATGAGCAGTTCAGGGTTAGGTAGCCCCAACAGAAGCTCGCCAAGCATAATATGTATG
CCAAAGCAGCAGCCTTCTCGACAGCCTTTTACTGTGAACAGTATGTCTGGATTTGGAATGAACAGGAATC
AGGCATTTGGAATGAATAACTCCTTATCAAGTAACATTTTTAATGGAACAGACGGAAGTGAAAATGTGAC
AGGATTGGACCTTTCAGATTTCCCAGCATTAGCAGACCGAAACAGGAGGGAAGGAAGTGGTAACCCAACT
CCATTAATAAACCCCTTGGCTGGAAGAGCTCCTTATGTTGGAATGGTAACAAAACCAGCAAATGAACAAT
CCCAGGACTTCTCAATACACAATGAAGATTTTCCAGCATTACCAGGCTCCAGCTATAAAGATCCAACATC
AAGTAATGATGACAGTAAATCTAATTTGAATACATCTGGCAAGACAACTTCAAGTACAGATGGACCCAAA
TTCCCTGGAGATAAAAGTTCAACAACACAAAATAATAACCAGCAGAAAAAAGGGATCCAGGTGTTACCTG
ATGGTCGGGTTACTAACATTCCTCAAGGGATGGTGACGGACCAATTTGGAATGATTGGCCTGTTAACATT
TATCAGGGCAGCAGAGACAGACCCAGGAATGGTACATCTTGCATTAGGAAGTGACTTAACAACATTAGGC
CTCAATCTGAACTCTCCTGAAAATCTCTACCCCAAATTTGCGTCACCCTGGGCATCTTCACCTTGTCGAC
CTCAAGACATAGACTTCCATGTTCCATCTGAGTACTTAACGAACATTCACATTAGGGATTAACCGCGGGC
CCGGGATCCACCGGATCTAGATAACTGATCATAATCAGCCATACCACATTTGTAGAGGTTTTACTTGCTT
TAAAAAACCTCCCACACCTCCCCCTGAACCTGAAACATAAAATGAATGCAATTGTTGTTGTTAACTTGTT
TATTGCAGCTTATAATGGTTACAAATAAAGCAATAGCATCACAAATTTCACAAATAAAGCATTTTTTTCA
CTGCATTCTAGTTGTGGTTTGTCCAAACTCATCAATGTATCTTAACGCGTAAATTGTAAGCGTTAATATT
TTGTTAAAATTCGCGTTAAATTTTTGTTAAATCAGCTCATTTTTTAACCAATAGGCCGAAATCGGCAAAA
TCCCTTATAAATCAAAAGAATAGACCGAGATAGGGT
[37 nt withheld, positions 2487-2523]
AAAGAACGTGGACTCCAACGTCAAAGG
[49 nt withheld, positions 2551-2599]
T
[91 nt withheld, positions 2601-2691]
G
[124 nt withheld, positions 2693-2816]
CAGGTGGCACTTTTCGGGGAAATGTGCGCGGAACCCCTATTTGTTTATTTTTCTAAATACATTCAAATAT
GTATCCGCTCATGAGACAATAACCCTGATAAATGCTTCAATAATATTGAAAAAGGAAGAGTCCTGAGGCG
GAAAGAACCAGCTGTGGAATGTGTGTCAGTTAGGGTGTGGAAAGTCCCCAGGCTCCCCAGCAGGCAGAAG
TATGCAAAGCATGCATCTCAATTAGTCAGCAACCAGGTGTGGAAAGTCCCCAGGCTCCCCAGCAGGCAGA
AGTATGCAAAGCATGCATCTCAATTAGTCAGCAACCATAGTCCCGCCCCTAACTCCGCCCATCCCGCCCC
TAACTCCGCCCAGTTCCGCCCATTCTCCGCCCCATGGCTGACTAATTTTTTTTATTTATGCAGAGGCCGA
GGCCGCCTCGGCCTCTGAGCTATTCCAGAAGTAGTGAGGAGGCTTTTTTGGAGGCCTAGGCTTTTGCAAA
GATCGATCAAGAGACAGGATGAGGATCGTTTCGCATGATTGAACAAGATGGATTGCACGCAGGTTCTCCG
GCCGCTTGGGTGGAGAGGCTATTCGGCTATGACTGGGCACAACAGACAATCGGCTGCTCTGATGCCGCCG
TGTTCCGGCTGTCAGCGCAGGGGCGCCCGGTTCTTTTTGTCAAGACCGACCTGTCCGGTGCCCTGAATGA
ACTGCAAGACGAGGCAGCGCGGCTATCGTGGCTGGCCACGACGGGCGTTCCTTGCGCAGCTGTGCTCGAC
GTTGTCACTGAAGCGGGAAGGGACTGGCTGCTATTGGGCGAAGTGCCGGGGCAGGATCTCCTGTCATCTC
ACCTTGCTCCTGCCGAGAAAGTATCCATCATGGCTGATGCAATGCGGCGGCTGCATACGCTTGATCCGGC
TACCTGCCCATTCGACCACCAAGCGAAACATCGCATCGAGCGAGCACGTACTCGGATGGAAGCCGGTCTT
GTCGATCAGGATGATCTGGACGAAGAGCATCAGGGGCTCGCGCCAGCCGAACTGTTCGCCAGGCTCAAGG
CGAGCATGCCCGACGGCGAGGATCTCGTCGTGACCCATGGCGATGCCTGCTTGCCGAATATCATGGTGGA
AAATGGCCGCTTTTCTGGATTCATCGACTGTGGCCGGCTGGGTGTGGCGGACCGCTATCAGGACATAGCG
TTGGCTACCCGTGATATTGCTGAAGAGCTTGGCGGCGAATGGGCTGACCGCTTCCTCGTGCTTTACGGTA
TCGCCGCTCCCGATTCGCAGCGCATCGCCTTCTATCGCCTTCTTGACGAGTTCTTCTGAGCGGGACTCTG
GGGTTCGAAATGACCGACCAAGCGACGCCCAACCTGCCATCACGAGATTTCGATTCCACCGCCGCCTTCT
ATGAAAGGTTGGGCTTCGGAATCGTTTTCCGGGACGCCGGCTGGATGATCCTCCAGCGCGGGGATCTCAT
GCTGGAGTTCTTCGCCCACCCTAGGGGGAGGCTAACTGAAACACGGAAGGAGACAATACCGGAAGGAACC
CGCGCTATGACGGCAATAAAAAGACAGAATAAAACGCACGGTGTTGGGTCGTTTGTTCATAAACGCGGGG
TTCGGTCCCAGGGCTGGCACTCTGTCGATACCCCACCGAGACCCCATTGGGGCCAATACGCCCGCGTTTC
TTCCTTTTCCCCACCCCACCCCCCAAGTTCGGGTGAAGGCCCAGGGCTCGCAGCCAACGTCGGGGCGGCA
GGCCCTGCCATAGCCTCAGGTTACTCATATATACTTTAGATTGATTTAAAACTTCATTTTTAATTTAAAA
GGATCTAGGTGAAGATCCTTTTTGATAATCTCATGACCAAAATCCCTTAACGTGAGTTTTCGTTCCACTG
AGCGTCAGACCCCGTAGAAAAGATCAAAGGATCTTCTTGAGATCCTTTTTTTCTGCGCGTAATCTGCTGC
TTGCAAACAAAAAAACCACCGCTACCAGCGGTGGTTTGTTTGCCGGATCAAGAGCTACCAACTCTTTTTC
CGAAGGTAACTGGCTTCAGCAGAGCGCAGATACCAAATACTGTCCTTCTAGTGTAGCCGTAGTTAGGCCA
CCACTTCAAGAACTCTGTAGCACCGCCTACATACCTCGCTCTGCTAATCCTGTTACCAGTGGCTGCTGCC
AGTGGCGATAAGTCGTGTCTTACCGGGTTGGACTCAAGACGATAGTTACCGGATAAGGCGCAGCGGTCGG
GCTGAACGGGGGGTTCGTGCACACAGCCCAGCTTGGAGCGAACGACCTACACCGAACTGAGATACCTACA
GCGTGAGCTATGAGAAAGCGCCACGCTTCCCGAAGGGAGAAAGGCGGACAGGTATCCGGTAAGCGGCAGG
GTCGGAACAGGAGAGCGCACGAGGGAGCTTCCAGGGGGAAACGCCTGGTATCTTTATAGTCCTGTCGGGT
TTCGCCACCTCTGACTTGAGCGTCGATTTTTGTGATGCTCGTCAGGGGGGCGGAGCCTATGGAAAAACGC
CAGCAACGCGGCCTTTTTACGGTTCCTGGCCTTTTGCTGGCCTTTTGCTCACATGTTCTTTCCTGCGTTA
TCCCCTGATTCTGTGGATAACCGTATTACCGCCATGCAT
